>Addgene plasmid #196246 | pRM055 His-TEV-Cas9 6xNLS 0C | addgene full sequence | sequence record 403499 | Addgene NGS Result
TTGAGATCCTTTTTTTCTGCGCGTAATCTGCTGCTTGCAAACAAAAAAACCACCGCTACCAGCGGTGGTT
TGTTTGCCGGATCAAGAGCTACCAACTCTTTTTCCGAAGGTAACTGGCTTCAGCAGAGCGCAGATACCAA
ATACTGTCCTTCTAGTGTAGCCGTAGTTAGGCCACCACTTCAAGAACTCTGTAGCACCGCCTACATACCT
CGCTCTGCTAATCCTGTTACCAGTGGCTGCTGCCAGTGGCGATAAGTCGTGTCTTACCGGGTTGGACTCA
AGACGATAGTTACCGGATAAGGCGCAGCGGTCGGGCTGAACGGGGGGTTCGTGCACACAGCCCAGCTTGG
AGCGAACGACCTACACCGAACTGAGATACCTACAGCGTGAGCTATGAGAAAGCGCCACGCTTCCCGAAGG
GAGAAAGGCGGACAGGTATCCGGTAAGCGGCAGGGTCGGAACAGGAGAGCGCACGAGGGAGCTTCCAGGG
GGAAACGCCTGGTATCTTTATAGTCCTGTCGGGTTTCGCCACCTCTGACTTGAGCGTCGATTTTTGTGAT
GCTCGTCAGGGGGGCGGAGCCTATGGAAAAACGCCAGCAACGCGGCCTTTTTACGGTTCCTGGCCTTTTG
CTGGCCTTTTGCTCACATGTTCTTTCCTGCGTTATCCCCTGATTCTGTGGATAACCGTATTACCGCCTTT
GAGTGAGCTGATACCGCTCGCCGCAGCCGAACGACCGAGCGCAGCGAGTCAGTGAGCGAGGAAGCGGAAG
AGCGCCTGATGCGGTATTTTCTCCTTACGCATCTGTGCGGTATTTCACACCGCAATGGTGCACTCTCAGT
ACAATCTGCTCTGATGCCGCATAGTTAAGCCAGTATACACTCCGCTATCGCTACGTGACTGGGTCATGGC
TGCGCCCCGACACCCGCCAACACCCGCTGACGCGCCCTGACGGGCTTGTCTGCTCCCGGCATCCGCTTAC
AGACAAGCTGTGACCGTCTCCGGGAGCTGCATGTGTCAGAGGTTTTCACCGTCATCACCGAAACGCGCGA
GGCAGCTGCGGTAAAGCTCATCAGCGTGGTCGTGAAGCGATTCACAGATGTCTGCCTGTTCATCCGCGTC
CAGCTCGTTGAGTTTCTCCAGAAGCGTTAATGTCTGGCTTCTGATAAAGCGGGCCATGTTAAGGGCGGTT
TTTTCCTGTTTGGTCACTGATGCCTCCGTGTAAGGGGGATTTCTGTTCATGGGGGTAATGATACCGATGA
AACGAGAGAGGATGCTCACGATACGGGTTACTGATGATGAACATGCCCGGTTACTGGAACGTTGTGAGGG
TAAACAACTGGCGGTATGGATGCGGCGGGACCAGAGAAAAATCACTCAGGGTCAATGCCAGCGCTTCGTT
AATACAGATGTAGGTGTTCCACAGGGTAGCCAGCAGCATCCTGCGATGCAGATCCGGAACATAATGGTGC
AGGGCGCTGACTTCCGCGTTTCCAGACTTTACGAAACACGGAAACCGAAGACCATTCATGTTGTTGCTCA
GGTCGCAGACGTTTTGCAGCAGCAGTCGCTTCACGTTCGCTCGCGTATCGGTGATTCATTCTGCTAACCA
GTAAGGCAACCCCGCCAGCCTAGCCGGGTCCTCAACGACAGGAGCACGATCATGCGCACCCGTGGCCAGG
ACCCAACGCTGCCCGAGATGCGCCGCGTGCGGCTGCTGGAGATGGCGGACGCGATGGATATGTTCTGCCA
AGGGTTGGTTTGCGCATTCACAGTTCTCCGCAAGAATTGATTGGCTCCAATTCTTGGAGTGGTGAATCCG
TTAGCGAGGTGCCGCCGGCTTCCATTCAGGTCGAGGTGGCCCGGCTCCATGCACCGCGACGCAACGCGGG
GAGGCAGACAAGGTATAGGGCGGCGCCTACAATCCATGCCAACCCGTTCCATGTGCTCGCCGAGGCGGCA
TAAATCGCCGTGACGATCAGCGGTCCAATGATCGAAGTTAGGCTGGTAAGAGCCGCGAGCGATCCTTGAA
GCTGTCCCTGATGGTCGTCATCTACCTGCCTGGACAGCATGGCCTGCAACGCGGGCATCCCGATGCCGCC
GGAAGCGAGAAGAATCATAATGGGGAAGGCCATCCAGCCTCGCGTCGCGAACGCCAGCAAGACGTAGCCC
AGCGCGTCGGCCGCCATGCCGGCGATAATGGCCTGCTTCTCGCCGAAACGTTTGGTGGCGGGACCAGTGA
CGAAGGCTTGAGCGAGGGCGTGCAAGATTCCGAATACCGCAAGCGACAGGCCGATCATCGTCGCGCTCCA
GCGAAAGCGGTCCTCGCCGAAAATGACCCAGAGCGCTGCCGGCACCTGTCCTACGAGTTGCATGATAAAG
AAGACAGTCATAAGTGCGGCGACGATAGTCATGCCCCGCGCCCACCGGAAGGAGCTGACTGGGTTGAAGG
CTCTCAAGGGCATCGGTCGACGCTCTCCCTTATGCGACTCCTGCATTAGGAAGCAGCCCAGTAGTAGGTT
GAGGCCGTTGAGCACCGCCGCCGCAAGGAATGGTGCATGCAAGGAGATGGCGCCCAACAGTCCCCCGGCC
ACGGGGCCTGCCACCATACCCACGCCGAAACAAGCGCTCATGAGCCCGAAGTGGCGAGCCCGATCTTCCC
CATCGGTGATGTCGGCGATATAGGCGCCAGCAACCGCACCTGTGGCGCCGGTGATGCCGGCCACGATGCG
TCCGGCGTAGAGGATCGAGATCTCGATCCCGCGAAATTAATACGACTCACTATAGGGAGACCACAACGGT
TTCCCTCTAGTGCCGGCTCCGGAGAGCTCTTTAATTAAGCGGCCGCCCTGCAGGACTCGAGTTCTAGAAA
TAATTTTGTTTAACTTTAAGAAGGAGATATACATATGAAATCTTCTCACCATCACCATCACCATGAAAAC
CTGTACTTCCAATCCAATGAAAACCTGTACTTCCAATCCAATGCCACTCCCAAGAAGAAGCGAAAGGTGG
GTGGGTCCCCAAAGAAGAAACGGAAAGTAGGCGGCTCCCCCAAAAAGAAGCGAAAAGTAGGGGGTAGCCC
CAAGAAGAAGCGGAAGGTAGGTATCCACGGAGTCCCAGCAGCTACCATGGATAAGAAATACTCAATAGGC
TTAGATATCGGCACAAATAGCGTCGGATGGGCGGTGATCACTGATGAATATAAGGTTCCGTCTAAAAAGT
TCAAGGTTCTGGGAAATACAGACCGCCACAGTATCAAAAAAAATCTTATAGGGGCTCTTTTATTTGACAG
TGGAGAGACAGCGGAAGCGACTCGTCTCAAACGGACAGCTCGTAGAAGGTATACACGTCGGAAGAATCGT
ATTAGTTATCTACAGGAGATTTTTTCAAATGAGATGGCGAAAGTAGATGATAGTTTCTTTCATCGACTTG
AAGAGTCTTTTTTGGTGGAAGAAGACAAGAAGCATGAACGTCATCCTATTTTTGGAAATATAGTAGATGA
AGTTGCTTATCATGAGAAATATCCAACTATCTATCATCTGCGAAAAAAATTGGTAGATTCTACTGATAAA
GCGGATTTGCGCTTAATCTATTTGGCCTTAGCGCATATGATTAAGTTTCGTGGTCATTTTTTGATTGAGG
GAGATTTAAATCCTGATAATAGTGATGTGGACAAACTATTTATCCAGTTGGTACAAACCTACAATCAATT
ATTTGAAGAAAACCCTATTAACGCAAGTGGAGTAGATGCTAAAGCGATTCTTTCTGCACGATTGAGTAAA
TCAAGACGATTAGAAAATCTCATTGCTCAGCTCCCCGGTGAGAAGAAAAATGGCTTATTTGGGAATCTCA
TTGCTTTGTCATTGGGTTTGACCCCTAATTTTAAATCAAATTTTGATTTGGCAGAAGATGCTAAATTACA
GCTTTCAAAAGATACTTACGATGATGATTTAGATAATTTATTGGCGCAAATTGGAGATCAATATGCTGAT
TTGTTTTTGGCAGCTAAGAATTTATCAGATGCTATTTTACTTTCAGATATCCTAAGAGTAAATACTGAAA
TAACTAAGGCTCCCCTATCAGCTTCAATGATTAAACGCTACGATGAACATCATCAAGACTTGACTCTTTT
AAAAGCTTTAGTTCGACAACAACTTCCAGAAAAGTATAAAGAAATCTTTTTTGATCAATCAAAAAACGGA
TATGCAGGTTATATTGATGGGGGAGCTAGCCAAGAAGAATTTTATAAATTTATCAAACCAATTTTAGAAA
AAATGGATGGTACTGAGGAATTATTGGTGAAACTAAATCGTGAAGATTTGCTGCGCAAGCAACGGACCTT
TGACAACGGCTCTATTCCCCATCAAATTCACTTGGGTGAGCTGCATGCTATTTTGAGAAGACAAGAAGAC
TTTTATCCATTTTTAAAAGACAATCGTGAGAAGATTGAAAAAATCTTGACTTTTCGAATTCCTTATTATG
TTGGTCCATTGGCGCGTGGCAATAGTCGTTTTGCATGGATGACTCGGAAGTCTGAAGAAACAATTACCCC
ATGGAATTTTGAAGAAGTTGTCGATAAAGGTGCTTCAGCTCAATCATTTATTGAACGCATGACAAACTTT
GATAAAAATCTTCCAAATGAAAAAGTACTACCAAAACATAGTTTGCTTTATGAGTATTTTACGGTTTATA
ACGAATTGACAAAGGTCAAATATGTTACTGAAGGAATGCGAAAACCAGCATTTCTTTCAGGTGAACAGAA
GAAAGCCATTGTTGATTTACTCTTCAAAACAAATCGAAAAGTAACCGTTAAGCAATTAAAAGAAGATTAT
TTCAAAAAAATAGAAAGTTTTGATAGTGTTGAAATTTCAGGAGTTGAAGATAGATTTAATGCTTCATTAG
GTACCTACCATGATTTGCTAAAAATTATTAAAGATAAAGATTTTTTGGATAATGAAGAAAATGAAGATAT
CTTAGAGGATATTGTTTTAACATTGACCTTATTTGAAGATAGGGAGATGATTGAGGAAAGACTTAAAACA
TATGCTCACCTCTTTGATGATAAGGTGATGAAACAGCTTAAACGTCGCCGTTATACTGGTTGGGGACGTT
TGTCTCGAAAATTGATTAATGGTATTAGGGATAAGCAATCTGGCAAAACAATATTAGATTTTTTGAAATC
AGATGGTTTTGCCAATCGCAATTTTATGCAGCTGATCCATGATGATAGTTTGACATTTAAAGAAGACATT
CAAAAAGCACAAGTGTCTGGACAAGGCGATAGTTTACATGAACATATTGCAAATTTAGCTGGTAGCCCTG
CTATTAAAAAAGGTATTTTACAGACTGTAAAAGTTGTTGATGAATTGGTCAAAGTAATGGGGCGGCATAA
GCCAGAAAATATCGTTATTGAAATGGCACGTGAAAATCAGACAACTCAAAAGGGCCAGAAAAATTCGCGA
GAGCGTATGAAACGAATCGAAGAAGGTATCAAAGAATTAGGAAGTCAGATTCTTAAAGAGCATCCTGTTG
AAAATACTCAATTGCAAAATGAAAAGCTCTATCTCTATTATCTCCAAAATGGAAGAGACATGTATGTGGA
CCAAGAATTAGATATTAATCGTTTAAGTGATTATGATGTCGATCACATTGTTCCACAAAGTTTCCTTAAA
GACGATTCAATAGACAATAAGGTCTTAACGCGTTCTGATAAAAATCGTGGTAAATCGGATAACGTTCCAA
GTGAAGAAGTAGTCAAAAAGATGAAAAACTATTGGAGACAACTTCTAAACGCCAAGTTAATCACTCAACG
TAAGTTTGATAATTTAACGAAAGCTGAACGTGGAGGTTTGAGTGAACTTGATAAAGCTGGTTTTATCAAA
CGCCAATTGGTTGAAACTCGCCAAATCACTAAGCATGTGGCACAAATTTTGGATAGTCGCATGAATACTA
AATACGATGAAAATGATAAACTTATTCGAGAGGTTAAAGTGATTACCTTAAAATCTAAATTAGTTTCTGA
CTTCCGAAAAGATTTCCAATTCTATAAAGTACGTGAGATTAACAATTACCATCATGCCCATGATGCGTAT
CTAAATGCCGTCGTTGGAACTGCTTTGATTAAGAAATATCCAAAACTTGAATCGGAGTTTGTCTATGGTG
ATTATAAAGTTTATGATGTTCGTAAAATGATTGCTAAGTCTGAGCAAGAAATAGGCAAAGCAACCGCAAA
ATATTTCTTTTACTCTAATATCATGAACTTCTTCAAAACAGAAATTACACTTGCAAATGGAGAGATTCGC
AAACGCCCTCTAATCGAAACTAATGGGGAAACTGGAGAAATTGTCTGGGATAAAGGGCGAGATTTTGCCA
CAGTGCGCAAAGTATTGTCCATGCCCCAAGTCAATATTGTCAAGAAAACAGAAGTACAGACAGGCGGATT
CTCCAAGGAGTCAATTTTACCAAAAAGAAATTCGGACAAGCTTATTGCTCGTAAAAAAGACTGGGATCCA
AAAAAATATGGTGGTTTTGATAGTCCAACGGTAGCTTATTCAGTCCTAGTGGTTGCTAAGGTGGAAAAAG
GGAAATCGAAGAAGTTAAAATCCGTTAAAGAGTTACTAGGGATCACAATTATGGAAAGAAGTTCCTTTGA
AAAAAATCCGATTGACTTTTTAGAAGCTAAAGGATATAAGGAAGTTAAAAAAGACTTAATCATTAAACTA
CCTAAATATAGTCTTTTTGAGTTAGAAAACGGTCGTAAACGGATGCTGGCTAGTGCCGGAGAATTACAAA
AAGGAAATGAGCTGGCTCTGCCAAGCAAATATGTGAATTTTTTATATTTAGCTAGTCATTATGAAAAGTT
GAAGGGTAGTCCAGAAGATAACGAACAAAAACAATTGTTTGTGGAGCAGCATAAGCATTATTTAGATGAG
ATTATTGAGCAAATCAGTGAATTTTCTAAGCGTGTTATTTTAGCAGATGCCAATTTAGATAAAGTTCTTA
GTGCATATAACAAACATAGAGACAAACCAATACGTGAACAAGCAGAAAATATTATTCATTTATTTACGTT
GACGAATCTTGGAGCTCCCGCTGCTTTTAAATATTTTGATACAACAATTGATCGTAAACGATATACGTCT
ACAAAAGAAGTTTTAGATGCCACTCTTATCCATCAATCCATCACTGGTCTTTATGAAACACGCATTGATT
TGAGTCAGCTAGGAGGTGACGGGTCACCTAAGAAAAAACGAAAAGTTGAGGATCCTAAAAAGAAACGAAA
AGTTTAAATTGGAAGTGGATAACGGATCCGCGATCGCGGCGCGCCACCTGGTGGCCGGCCGGTACCACGC
GTGCGCGCTGATCCGGCTGCTAACAAAGCCCGAAAGGAAGCTGAGTTGGCTGCTGCCACCGCTGAGCAAT
AACTAGCATAACCCCTTGGGGCCTCTAAACGGGTCTTGAGGGGTTTTTTGCTGAAAGGAGGAACTATATC
CGGATATCCACAGGACGGGTGTGGTCGCCATGATCGCGTAGTCGATAGTGGCTCCAAGTAGCGAAGCGAG
CAGGACTGGGCGGCGGCCAAAGCGGTCGGACAGTGCTCCGAGAACGGGTGCGCATAGAAATTGCATCAAC
GCATATAGCGCTAGCAGCACGCCATAGTGACTGGCGATGCTGTCGGAATGGACGATATCCCGCAAGAGGC
CCGGCAGTACCGGCATAACCAAGCCTATGCCTACAGCATCCAGGGTGACGGTGCCGAGGATGACGATGAG
CGCATTGTTAGATTTCATACACGGTGCCTGACTGCGTTAGCAATTTAACTGTGATAAACTACCGCATTAA
AGCTTATCGATGATAAGCTGTCAAACATGAGAATTCTTGAAGACGAAAGGGCCTCGTGATACGCCTATTT
TTATAGGTTAATGTCATGATAATAATGGTTTCTTAGACGTCAGGTGGCACTTTTCGGGGAAATGTGCGCG
GAACCCCTATTTGTTTATTTTTCTAAATACATTCAAATATGTATCCGCTCATGAGACAATAACCCTGATA
AATGCTTCAATAACATTGAAAAAGGAAGAGTATGAGTATTCAACATTTCCGTGTCGCCCTTATTCCCTTT
TTTGCGGCATTTTGCCTTCCTGTTTTTGCTCACCCAGAAACGCTGGTGAAAGTAAAAGATGCTGAAGATC
AGTTGGGTGCACGAGTGGGTTACATCGAACTGGATCTCAACAGCGGTAAGATCCTTGAGAGTTTTCGCCC
CGAAGAACGTTTTCCAATGATGAGCACTTTTAAAGTTCTGCTATGTGGCGCGGTATTATCCCGTGTTGAC
GCCGGGCAAGAGCAACTCGGTCGCCGCATACACTATTCTCAGAATGACTTGGTTGAGTACTCACCAGTCA
CAGAAAAGCATCTTACGGATGGCATGACAGTAAGAGAATTATGCAGTGCTGCCATAACCATGAGTGATAA
CACTGCGGCCAACTTACTTCTGACAACGATCGGAGGACCGAAGGAGCTAACCGCTTTTTTGCACAACATG
GGGGATCATGTAACTCGCCTTGATCGTTGGGAACCGGAGCTGAATGAAGCCATACCAAACGACGAGCGTG
ACACCACGATGCCTGCAGCAATGGCAACAACGTTGCGCAAACTATTAACTGGCGAACTACTTACTCTAGC
TTCCCGGCAACAATTAATAGACTGGATGGAGGCGGATAAAGTTGCAGGACCACTTCTGCGCTCGGCCCTT
CCGGCTGGCTGGTTTATTGCTGATAAATCTGGAGCCGGTGAGCGTGGGTCTCGCGGTATCATTGCAGCAC
TGGGGCCAGATGGTAAGCCCTCCCGTATCGTAGTTATCTACACGACGGGGAGTCAGGCAACTATGGATGA
ACGAAATAGACAGATCGCTGAGATAGGTGCCTCACTGATTAAGCATTGGTAACTGTCAGACCAAGTTTAC
TCATATATACTTTAGATTGATTTAAAACTTCATTTTTAATTTAAAAGGATCTAGGTGAAGATCCTTTTTG
ATAATCTCATGACCAAAATCCCTTAACGTGAGTTTTCGTTCCACTGAGCGTCAGACCCCGTAGAAAAGAT
CAAAGGATCTTC
Features (pLannotate 1.2.2; 17 found; start..end, strand, type, name):
      1..589     +  rep_origin     ori: high-copy-number ColE1/pMB1/pBR322/pUC origin of replication
    775..914     -  misc_feature   bom: basis of mobility region from pBR322
   1016..1207    -  CDS            rop: Rop protein, which maintains plasmids at low copy number; rop
   1224..1604    +  CDS            YPB1_ECOLX: Protein predicted: Swiss-Prot protein existence level 4. From Escherichia coli.
   1846..2746    -  CDS            TcR (fragment): tetracycline efflux protein; tet; confers resistance to tetracycline
   2768..2786    +  promoter       T7 promoter: promoter for bacteriophage T7 RNA polymerase
   2875..2897    +  RBS            RBS: efficient ribosome binding site from bacteriophage T7 gene 10 (Olins and Rangwala, 1989)
   2917..2934    +  CDS            6xHis: 6xHis affinity tag
   2935..2951    +  CDS            TEV site (fragment): tobacco etch virus (TEV) protease recognition and cleavage site
   2959..2975    +  CDS            TEV site (fragment): tobacco etch virus (TEV) protease recognition and cleavage site
   3127..7230    +  CDS            Cas9: Cas9 (Csn1) endonuclease from the Streptococcus pyogenes Type II CRISPR/Cas system generates RNA-guided double strand breaks in DNA
   7366..7415    +  CDS            SET1 (fragment): solubility-enhancement tag derived from T7 phage gene 10B
   7423..7470    +  terminator     T7 terminator: transcription terminator for bacteriophage T7 RNA polymerase
   7496..7788    -  CDS            TcR (fragment): tetracycline efflux protein; tet; confers resistance to tetracycline
   7836..7864    -  promoter       tet promoter: E. coli promoter for tetracycline efflux protein gene
   7977..8081    +  promoter       AmpR promoter: bla
   8082..8942    +  CDS            AmpR: β-lactamase; bla; confers resistance to ampicillin, carbenicillin, and related antibiotics
