[The description below was written by a language model from this plasmid's Addgene catalogue record and pLannotate feature annotations shown in this document.]
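Description:
pRM055 His-TEV-Cas9 6xNLS 0C is a bacterial expression plasmid of about 9.1 kb, built on the pML-2CT backbone, for producing recombinant Streptococcus pyogenes Cas9 protein in E. coli. It replicates from a ColE1/pMB1-type origin and is selected with ampicillin through a β-lactamase gene driven by its own promoter. The backbone shows pBR322 ancestry: the feature table lists the bom mobility region, a rop gene, and two fragments of the tetracycline resistance gene flanking the expression cassette. The cassette therefore appears to interrupt that gene, and tetracycline is not listed as a selection. The catalogue describes the plasmid as high copy, although rop is normally associated with reduced copy number.

The expression cassette runs from a T7 promoter and the phage T7 gene 10 ribosome binding site to a T7 terminator, so expression requires a host that supplies T7 RNA polymerase. The open reading frame begins with a 6xHis affinity tag followed by TEV protease recognition sequence, which allows metal-affinity purification and subsequent removal of the tag. The Cas9 coding sequence, about 4.1 kb, follows. According to the record it is mammalian codon optimized, carries no cysteine residues ("0C") and bears six nuclear localization signals. The NLS repeats are not annotated individually, but unannotated stretches on either side of the Cas9 feature could accommodate them. A short match to a T7 gene 10B-derived tag sits just before the terminator and is probably vector-derived sequence.

Part of the plasmid derives from an earlier 4xNLS Cas9 expression construct. The associated work concerns peptide-mediated delivery of CRISPR enzymes into primary human lymphocytes, which suggests the purified NLS-rich protein is intended for genome editing by direct protein or ribonucleoprotein delivery.
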