Addgene plasmid #196246: pRM055 His-TEV-Cas9 6xNLS 0C
Purpose: Expression of NLS-rich Cas9 (0 Cys residues, mammalian codon optimized)
Depositing lab: Ross Wilson. Depositing organization: University of California, Berkeley. Publication: Peptide-mediated delivery of CRISPR enzymes for the efficient editing of primary human lymphocytes. Foss DV, Muldoon JJ, Nguyen DN, Carr D, Sahu SU, Hunsinger JM, Wyman SK, Krishnappa N, Mendonsa R, Schanzer EV, Shy BR, Vykunta VS, Allain V, Li Z, Marson A, Eyquem J, Wilson RC. Nat Biomed Eng. 2023 May;7(5):647-660. doi: 10.1038/s41551-023-01032-2. Epub 2023 Apr 25. PubMed 37147433.
Backbone
  Vector backbone: pML-2CT
  Backbone manufacturer: Macrolab, UC Berkeley
  Backbone size w/o insert (bp): 5950
  Total vector size (bp): 9111
  Vector type: Bacterial Expression
Growth in bacteria
  Bacterial resistance: Ampicillin, 100 μg/mL
  Growth temperature: 37°C
  Growth strain: DH5alpha
  Copy number: High Copy
Gene/Insert
  Gene/Insert name: Cas9 (alt name: Cas9-6xNLS)
  Species: Streptococcus pyogenes
  Insert size (bp): 4103
  Promoter: T7
  Cloning method: Gibson Cloning
  Sequencing primers: 5′ T7 promoter; 3′ T7 terminator
Resource information
  A portion of this plasmid was derived from a plasmid made by: 4xNLS-pMJ915v2 from Jennifer Doudna (Addgene plasmid # 88917 ; http://n2t.net/addgene:88917 ; RRID:Addgene_88917)
Terms and licenses: Academic/Nonprofit Terms; Industry Terms: Not Available to Industry
How to cite: pRM055 His-TEV-Cas9 6xNLS 0C was a gift from Ross Wilson (Addgene plasmid # 196246 ; http://n2t.net/addgene:196246 ; RRID:Addgene_196246)
